>Addgene plasmid #229066 | pRSF-MjCouRS | addgene full sequence | sequence record 459819 | Addgene NGS Result
CCCAATAATACGACTCACTATAGGGAGACCACAACGGTTTCCCTCTAGAAATAATTTTGTTTAACTTTAA
GAAGGAGATATACATATGGACGAATTTGAAATGATAAAGAGAAACACATCTGAAATTATCAGCGAGGAAG
AGTTAAGAGAGGTTTTAAAAAAAGATGAAAAATCTGCTGAGATAGGTTTTGAACCAAGTGGTAAAATACA
TTTAGGGCATTATCTCCAAATAAAAAAGATGATTGATTTACAAAATGCTGGATTTGATATAATTATACAT
TTGGGTGATTTAGGCGCCTATTTAAACCAGAAAGGAGAGTTGGATGAGATTAGAAAAATAGGAGATTATA
ACAAAAAAGTTTTTGAAGCAATGGGGTTAAAGGCAAAATATGTTTATGGAAGTGAATATCATCTTGATAA
GGATTATACACTGAATGTCTATAGATTGGCTTTAAAAACTACCTTAAAAAGAGCAAGAAGGAGTATGGAA
CTTATAGCAAGAGAGGATGAAAATCCAAAGGTTGCTGAAGTTATCTATCCAATAATGCAGGTTAATGGGA
TTCATTATGGTGGCGTTGATGTTGCAGTTGGAGGGATGGAGCAGAGAAAAATACACATGTTAGCAAGGGA
GCTTTTACCAAAAAAGGTTGTTTGTATTCACAACCCTGTCTTAACGGGTTTGGATGGAGAAGGAAAGATG
AGTTCTTCAAAAGGGAATTTTATAGCTGTTGATGACTCTCCAGAAGAGATTAGGGCTAAGATAAAGAAAG
CATACTGCCCAGCTGGAGTTGTTGAAGGAAATCCAATAATGGAGATAGCTAAATACTTCCTTGAATATCC
TTTAACCATAAAAAGGCCAGAAAAATTTGGTGGAGATTTGACAGTTAATAGCTATGAGGAGTTAGAGAGT
TTATTTAAAAATAAGGAATTGCATCCAATGGATTTAAAAAATGCTGTAGCTGAAGAACTTATAAAGATTT
TAGAGCCAATTAGAAAGAGATTATAAGAATTCGAGCTCCCGGGTACCATGGCATGCATCGATAGATCCGG
CTGCTAACAAAGCCCGAAAGGAAGCTGAGTTGGCTGCTGCCACCGCTGAGCAATAACTAGCATAACCCCT
TGGGGCCTCTAAACGGGTCTTGAGGGGTTTTTTGGTTTGTGAGCTCCCGTAATTCCGCTTCGCAACATGT
GAGCACCGGTTTATTGACTACCGGAAGCAGTGTGACCGTGTGCTTCTCAAATGCCTGAGGCCAGTTTGCT
CAGGCTCTCCCCGTGGAGGTAATAATTGACGATATGATCAGTGCACGGCTAACTAAGCGGCCTGCTGACT
TTCTCGCCGATCAAAAGGCATTTTGCTATTAAGGGATTGACGAGGGCGTATCTGCGCAGTAAGATGCGCC
CCGCATTCCGGCGGTAGTTCAGCAGGGCAGAACGGCGGACTCTAAATCCGCATGGCAGGGGTTCAAATCC
CCTCCGCCGGACCAAATTCGAAAAGCCTGCTCAACGAGCAGGCTTTTTTGCATGCTCGAGCAGCTCAGGG
TCGAATTTGCTTTCGAATTTCTGCCATTCATCCGCTTATTATCACTTATTCAGGCGTAGCAACCAGGCGT
TTAAGGGCACCAATAACTGCCTTAAAAAAACTTCCGCTTCCTCGCTCACTGACTCGCTACGCTCGGTCGT
TCGACTGCGGCGAGCGGTGTCAGCTCACTCAAAAGCGGTAATACGGTTATCCACAGAATCAGGGGATAAA
GCCGGAAAGAACATGTGAGCAAAAAGCAAAGCACCGGAAGAAGCCAACGCCGCAGGCGTTTTTCCATAGG
CTCCGCCCCCCTGACGAGCATCACAAAAATCGACGCTCAAGCCAGAGGTGGCGAAACCCGACAGGACTAT
AAAGATACCAGGCGTTTCCCCCTGGAAGCTCCCTCGTGCGCTCTCCTGTTCCGACCCTGCCGCTTACCGG
ATACCTGTCCGCCTTTCTCCCTTCGGGAAGCGTGGCGCTTTCTCATAGCTCACGCTGTTGGTATCTCAGT
TCGGTGTAGGTCGTTCGCTCCAAGCTGGGCTGTGTGCACGAACCCCCCGTTCAGCCCGACCGCTGCGCCT
TATCCGGTAACTATCGTCTTGAGTCCAACCCGGTAAGACACGACTTATCGCCACTGGCAGCAGCCATTGG
TAACTGATTTAGAGGACTTTGTCTTGAAGTTATGCACCTGTTAAGGCTAAACTGAAAGAACAGATTTTGG
TGAGTGCGGTCCTCCAACCCACTTACCTTGGTTCAAAGAGTTGGTAGCTCAGCGAACCTTGAGAAAACCA
CCGTTGGTAGCGGTGGTTTTTCTTTATTTATGAGATGATGAATCAATCGGTCTATCAAGTCAACGAACAG
CTATTCCGTTGAACTGTGGTACGCGTTAGAAAAACTCATCGAGCATCAAATGAAACTGCAATTTATTCAT
ATCAGGATTATCAATACCATATTTTTGAAAAAGCCGTTTCTGTAATGAAGGAGAAAACTCACCGAGGCAG
TTCCATAGGATGGCAAGATCCTGGTATCGGTCTGCGATTCCGACTCGTCCAACATCAATACAACCTATTA
ATTTCCCCTCGTCAAAAATAAGGTTATCAAGTGAGAAATCACCATGAGTGACGACTGAATCCGGTGAGAA
TGGCAAAAGTTTATGCATTTCTTTCCAGACTTGTTCAACAGGCCAGCCATTACGCTCGTCATCAAAATCA
CTCGCATCAACCAAACCGTTATTCATTCGTGATTGCGCCTGAGCGAGACGAAATACGCGGTCGCTGTTAA
AAGGACAATTACAAACAGGAATCGAATGCAACCGGCGCAGGAACACTGCCAGCGCATCAACAATATTTTC
ACCTGAATCAGGATATTCTTCTAATACCTGGAATGCTGTTTTCCCGGGGATCGCAGTGGTGAGTAACCAT
GCATCATCAGGAGTACGGATAAAATGCTTGATGGTCGGAAGAGGCATAAATTCCGTCAGCCAGTTTAGTC
TGACCATCTCATCTGTAACATCATTGGCAACGCTACCTTTGCCATGTTTCAGAAACAACTCTGGCGCATC
GGGCTTCCCATACAATCGATAGATTGTCGCACCTGATTGCCCGACATTATCGCGAGCCCATTTATACCCA
TATAAATCAGCATCCATGTTGGAATTTAATCGCGGCCTAGAGCAAGACGTTTCCCGTTGAATATGGCTCA
TACTCTTCCTTTTTCAATATTATTGAAGCATTTATCAGGGTTATTGTCTCATGAGCGGATACATATTTGA
ATGTATTTAGAAAAATAAACAAATAGGCATGCAGCGCTTGACTTGACGGGACGGCGTTGTAATTCTCATG
TTTGACAGCTTATCATCGATAAGCTTGGTA
Features (pLannotate 1.2.2; 10 found; start..end, strand, type, name):
      6..24      +  promoter       T7 promoter: promoter for bacteriophage T7 RNA polymerase
     56..78      +  RBS            RBS: efficient ribosome binding site from bacteriophage T7 gene 10 (Olins and Rangwala, 1989)
     86..1003    +  CDS            tyrS: SYY_METJA - Experimental evidence at protein level: Swiss-Prot protein existence level 1. Catalyzes the attachment of tyrosine to tRNA(Tyr) in a two- step reaction: tyrosine is first activated by ATP to form Tyr-AMP and then transferred to the acceptor end of tRNA(Tyr). From Methanocaldococcus jannaschii (strain ATCC 43067 / DSM 2661 / JAL-1 / JCM 10045 / NBRC 100440) (Methanococcus jannaschii).
   1050..1099    +  CDS            SET1 (fragment): solubility-enhancement tag derived from T7 phage gene 10B
   1107..1154    +  terminator     T7 terminator: transcription terminator for bacteriophage T7 RNA polymerase
   1407..1480    +  ncRNA          tRNA: Accession: RF00005 - tRNA
   1641..2390    -  rep_origin     RSF ori: Plasmids containing the RSF 1030 origin of replication can be propagated in E. coli cells that contain additional plasmids with compatible origins.
   2406..3221    -  CDS            KanR: aminoglycoside phosphotransferase; aph(3')-Ia; confers resistance to kanamycin in bacteria or G418 (Geneticin®) in eukaryotes
   3222..3313    -  promoter       AmpR promoter: bla
   3362..3386    +  promoter       tet promoter (fragment): E. coli promoter for tetracycline efflux protein gene
