[The description below was written by a language model from this plasmid's Addgene catalogue record and pLannotate feature annotations shown in this document.]
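Description:
pRSF-MjCouRS is a compact (about 3.4 kb) bacterial expression plasmid built on a pRSF backbone that supplies an orthogonal aminoacyl-tRNA synthetase/tRNA pair for genetic code expansion in E. coli. It replicates from the RSF1030 origin, listed as high copy, which is compatible with other common origins, so the plasmid can be maintained alongside a second plasmid carrying the target gene. Selection is by kanamycin, through an aph(3')-Ia aminoglycoside phosphotransferase gene that the annotation places downstream of an AmpR (bla) promoter.

The payload is a 921 bp insert encoding CouRS, a variant of the Methanococcus (Methanocaldococcus) jannaschii tyrosyl-tRNA synthetase that charges the fluorescent amino acid (7-hydroxy-4-coumarin-yl) ethylglycine (Hco); the specific mutations are not listed in the record. The synthetase coding sequence is driven by a T7 promoter with the phage T7 gene 10 ribosome binding site and is followed by a T7 terminator, so expression requires a host that provides T7 RNA polymerase. A short fragment annotated as the gene 10B-derived SET1 solubility tag lies between the coding sequence and the terminator, separated from the annotated synthetase reading frame, and is probably a backbone remnant rather than a fused tag. Downstream of the terminator, a 74 nt tRNA feature corresponds to the partner suppressor tRNA described in the catalogue entry, which decodes the amber (TAG) codon; the record does not clearly identify its promoter. A fragment of the tet promoter is also detected near the end of the sequence.

The plasmid is used to incorporate Hco site-specifically at TAG codons in recombinant proteins produced in E. coli, giving an intrinsically fluorescent label. It was deposited with work on genetically encoded fluorescent amino acids for detecting ligand binding sites.
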