Addgene plasmid #229066: pRSF-MjCouRS
Purpose: tRNA synthetase/tRNA pair for the in vivo incorporation of (7-hydroxy-4-coumarin-yl) ethylglycine (Hco), into proteins in E. coli in response to the amber (TAG) codon
Depositing lab: Thomas Huber. Depositing organization: Australian National University. Publication: Rendering Proteins Fluorescent Inconspicuously: Genetically Encoded 4-Cyanotryptophan Conserves Their Structure and Enables the Detection of Ligand Binding Sites. Qianzhu H, Abdelkader EH, Welegedara AP, Habel E, Paul N, Frkic RL, Jackson CJ, Huber T, Otting G. Angew Chem Int Ed Engl. 2024 Dec 4:e202421000. doi: 10.1002/anie.202421000. PubMed 39632265.
Backbone
  Vector backbone: pRSF
  Backbone size w/o insert (bp): 2469
  Total vector size (bp): 3390
  Vector type: Bacterial Expression
Growth in bacteria
  Bacterial resistance: Kanamycin, 50 μg/mL
  Growth temperature: 37°C
  Growth strain: DH5alpha
  Copy number: High Copy
Gene/Insert
  Gene/Insert name: Methanococcus jannaschii tRNA synthetase (alt names: CouRS; 7-HCou Aminoacyl tRNA synthetase)
  Species: Methanococcus jannaschii
  Insert size (bp): 921
  Promoter: T7
  Cloning method: Ligation Independent Cloning
  Sequencing primers: 5′ TAATACGACTCACTATAGGG; 3′ GCTAGTTATTGCTCAGCGG
Terms and licenses: Academic/Nonprofit Terms; Industry Terms: Not Available to Industry
How to cite: pRSF-MjCouRS was a gift from Thomas Huber (Addgene plasmid # 229066 ; http://n2t.net/addgene:229066 ; RRID:Addgene_229066)
